Addgene plasmid #237267: p0AmpAB-PXdact
Purpose: Carries the X. dendrorhous act promoter
Depositing lab: Eric Young. Depositing organization: Worcester Polytechnic Institute. Publication: Omics-driven onboarding of the carotenoid producing red yeast Xanthophyllomyces dendrorhous CBS 6938. Tobin EE, Collins JH, Marsan CB, Nadeau GT, Mori K, Lipzen A, Mondo S, Grigoriev IV, Young EM. Appl Microbiol Biotechnol. 2024 Dec 28;108(1):547. doi: 10.1007/s00253-024-13379-w. PubMed 39731599.
Backbone
  Vector backbone: p0AmpAB
  Vector type: Synthetic Biology
Growth in bacteria
  Bacterial resistance: Ampicillin, 100 μg/mL
  Growth temperature: 37°C
  Growth strain: DH5alpha
  Copy number: High Copy
Gene/Insert
  Gene/Insert name: PXdact
  Species: Xanthophyllomyces dendrorhous
  Cloning method: Golden Gate
Terms and licenses: Academic/Nonprofit Terms; Industry Terms: Not Available to Industry
How to cite: p0AmpAB-PXdact was a gift from Eric Young (Addgene plasmid # 237267 ; http://n2t.net/addgene:237267 ; RRID:Addgene_237267)
