[The description below was written by a language model from this plasmid's Addgene catalogue record and pLannotate feature annotations shown in this document.]
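Description:
p0AmpAB-PXdact is a small (about 2.7 kb) synthetic biology part plasmid that stores a single regulatory element, the act promoter (PXdact) from the carotenoid-producing red yeast Xanthophyllomyces dendrorhous. It is built on the p0AmpAB backbone and was assembled by Golden Gate cloning. The "0" in the backbone name suggests a basic part-level vector in a hierarchical assembly scheme, although the record does not spell out the hierarchy, the type IIS enzyme used or the overhangs that flank the part. "act" presumably refers to an actin gene, whose promoters are commonly used for strong constitutive expression, but the record gives neither the gene identity nor the promoter's strength.

The annotated features all belong to the bacterial maintenance backbone. A high-copy ColE1/pUC-type origin supports replication in E. coli, and a β-lactamase gene driven by its native bla promoter confers ampicillin resistance. Two very short matches to rop and to the pBR322 bom region are only fragments, most likely leftover backbone sequence rather than functional elements, which fits the listed high copy number. The automated annotation did not recognise the promoter insert, as expected for a non-model yeast sequence, so it presumably lies in the unannotated portion of the plasmid. No yeast origin, yeast selection marker, reporter or coding sequence is annotated, so the plasmid appears to be a storage and donor vector rather than an expression construct. Its typical use would be to supply the promoter as a modular part for building expression cassettes for engineering X. dendrorhous, as part of a genetic toolkit developed for that organism.
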