Features (pLannotate 1.2.2; 5 found; start..end, strand, type, name):
    138..726     -  rep_origin     ori: high-copy-number ColE1/pMB1/pBR322/pUC origin of replication
    897..1757    -  CDS            AmpR: β-lactamase; bla; confers resistance to ampicillin, carbenicillin, and related antibiotics
   1758..1862    -  promoter       AmpR promoter: bla
   1957..1992    +  CDS            rop (fragment): Rop protein, which maintains plasmids at low copy number; rop
   2094..2130    +  misc_feature   bom (fragment): basis of mobility region from pBR322
>Addgene plasmid #237267 | p0AmpAB-PXdact | addgene full sequence | sequence record 477589 | Addgene NGS Result
AGAGACCGAGCGGTATCAGCTCACTCAAAGGCGGTAATACGGTTATCCACAGAATCAGGGGATAACGCAG
GAAAGAACATGTGAGCAAAAGGCCAGCAAAAGGCCAGGAACCGTAAAAAGGCCGCGTTGCTGGCGTTTTT
CCATAGGCTCCGCCCCCCTGACGAGCATCACAAAAATCGACGCTCAAGTCAGAGGTGGCGAAACCCGACA
GGACTATAAAGATACCAGGCGTTTCCCCCTGGAAGCTCCCTCGTGCGCTCTCCTGTTCCGACCCTGCCGC
TTACCGGATACCTGTCCGCCTTTCTCCCTTCGGGAAGCGTGGCGCTTTCTCATAGCTCACGCTGTAGGTA
TCTCAGTTCGGTGTAGGTCGTTCGCTCCAAGCTGGGCTGTGTGCACGAACCCCCCGTTCAGCCCGACCGC
TGCGCCTTATCCGGTAACTATCGTCTTGAGCCCAACCCGGTAAGACACGACTTATCGCCACTGGCAGCAG
CCACTGGTAACAGGATTAGCAGAGCGAGGTATGTAGGCGGTGCTACAGAGTTCTTGAAGTGGTGGCCTAA
CTACGGCTACACTAGAAGAACAGTATTTGGTATCTGCGCTCTGCTGAAGCCAGTTACCTTCGGAAAAAGA
GTTGGTAGCTCTTGATCCGGCAAACAAACCACCGCTGGTAGCGGTGGTTTTTTTGTTTGCAAGCAGCAGA
TTACGCGCAGAAAAAAAGGATCTCAAGAAGATCCTTTGATCTTTTCTACGGGGTCTGACGCTCAGTGGAA
CGAAAACTCACGTTAAGGGATTTTGGTCATGAGATTATCAAAAAGGATCTTCACCTAGATCCTTTTAAAT
TAAAAATGAAGTTTTAAATCAATCTAAAGTATATATGAGTAAACTTGGTCTGACAGTTACCAATGCTTAA
TCAGTGAGGCACCTATCTCAGCGATCTGTCTATTTCGTTCATCCATAGTTGCCTGGCTCCCCGTCGTGTA
GATAACTACGATACGGGAGGGCTTACCATCTGGCCCCAGTGCTGCAATGATACCGCGAGAGCCACGCTCA
CCGGCTCCAGATTTATCAGCAATAAACCAGCCAGCCGGAAGGGCCGAGCGCAGAAGTGGTCCTGCAACTT
TATCCGCCTCCATCCAGTCTATTAATTGTTGCCGGGAAGCTAGAGTAAGTAGTTCGCCAGTTAATAGTTT
GCGCAACGTTGTTGCCATTGCTACAGGCATCGTGGTGTCACGCTCGTCGTTTGGTATGGCTTCATTCAGC
TCCGGTTCCCAACGATCAAGGCGAGTTACATGATCCCCCATGTTGTGCAAAAAAGCGGTTAGCTCCTTCG
GTCCTCCGATCGTTGTCAGAAGTAAGTTGGCCGCAGTGTTATCACTCATGGTTATGGCAGCACTGCATAA
TTCTCTTACTGTCATGCCATCCGTAAGATGCTTTTCTGTGACTGGTGAGTACTCAACCAAGTCATTCTGA
GAATAGTGTATGCGGCGACCGAGTTGCTCTTGCCCGGCGTCAATACGGGATAATACCGCGCCACATAGCA
GAACTTTAAAAGTGCTCATCATTGGAAAACGTTCTTCGGGGCGAAAACTCTCAAGGATCTTACCGCTGTT
GAGATCCAGTTCGATGTAACCCACTCGTGCACCCAACTGATCTTCAGCATCTTTTACTTTCACCAGCGTT
TCTGGGTGAGCAAAAACAGGAAGGCAAAATGCCGCAAAAAAGGGAATAAGGGCGACACGGAAATGTTGAA
TACTCATACTCTTCCTTTTTCAATATTATTGAAGCATTTATCAGGGTTATTGTCTCATGAGCGGATACAT
ATTTGAATGTATTTAGAAAAATAAACAAATAGGGGTTCCGCGCACATTTCCCCGAAAAGTGCCACCTGAC
GTCTAAGAAACCATTATTATCATGACATTAACCTATAAAAATAGGCGTATCACGAGGCCCTTTCGTCTCG
CGCGTTTCGGTGATGACGGTGAAAACCTCTGACACATGCAGCTCCCGGAGACGGTCACAGCTTGTCTGTA
AGCGGATGCCGGGAGCAGACAAGCCCGTCAGGGCGCGTCAGCGGGTGTTGGCGGGTGTCGGGGCTGGCTT
AACTATGCGGCATCAGAGCAGATTGTACTGGGTCTCAGTGCGAAGACGATGTGTGCATTGATGATCCTGA
GCATAAGTTAGGCGTACAAGAGCATTACAGCCTATATGTGAATGGAAGTGAGAGGTGGAAGTCAGCCTCC
AGACGAGTTGTACGGTCTAATCAGGGAAGAGCTGGTCCAGAACCAAATAAACTTACTTCCGGTGCCATAT
TAACTTAGATAAAGGTATAAGATAGTATCGATTGAAATGACTGTGTCTGTGAGAAGATATGACTGAGAGC
ACACAAGATGGGATGGAAGATGCCTCTGTGGACTTGACTGATGGATTAGCTGGAGGTCTAACCGCACGGC
TTAGTCAGCTAGCCTTCACGTGGTTACGACTGCGATCGAATTATATTCTAAATTACAGCCGTAATTTAGC
CGTCAACACAACCGTCCGTGCCCAGGCCCCATCTCTTTATTTCCCTCCTCTTTCTCTTCTTCCTTCCTTC
TTCCCGACCACCACTCACTCTTACTCTCTCTTTCTCTCAAAACAAAACTCCCGTACCTCCTCCACCTTTA
AAAAGAAACAGCATAGCCCACCAATG
